>Addgene plasmid #111413 | brr2-Q904E pRS313 | addgene full sequence | sequence record 214900 | Addgene NGS Result
GGGTCGGAACAGGAGAGCGCACGAGGGAGCTTCCAGGGGGAAACGCCTGGTATCTTTATAGTCCTGTCGG
GTTTCGCCACCTCTGACTTGAGCGTCGATTTTTGTGATGCTCGTCAGGGGGGCGGAGCCTATGGAAAAAC
GCCAGCAACGCGGCCTTTTTACGGTTCCTGGCCTTTTGCTGGCCTTTTGCTCACATGTTCTTTCCTGCGT
TATCCCCTGATTCTGTGGATAACCGTATTACCGCCTTTGAGTGAGCTGATACCGCTCGCCGCAGCCGAAC
GACCGAGCGCAGCGAGTCAGTGAGCGAGGAAGCGGAAGAGCGCCCAATACGCAAACCGCCTCTCCCCGCG
CGTTGGCCGATTCATTAATGCAGCTGGCACGACAGGTTTCCCGACTGGAAAGCGGGCAGTGAGCGCAACG
CAATTAATGTGAGTTAGCTCACTCATTAGGCACCCCAGGCTTTACACTTTATGCTTCCGGCTCGTATGTT
GTGTGGAATTGTGAGCGGATAACAATTTCACACAGGAAACAGCTATGACATGATTACGAATTCGAGCTCC
ATTTTGTTATTTGCGAGCCCAATGAACTGAGACTATATTGTAATAAGGGCCGTTTGTTCAAATTCGTACT
ATCCATATCATTCAGACAGGAACAAACTTGATAATTAGTGGTGTTGAATCAAGTACTATTAACGCATTGT
GATGATCTCTCAGATATCAATGCGTGTTTGCTTCTTTGACGATCTAATATTGAATATTGTCGCTCTTTAC
GAGAATATTAAAAATTTATGCTACTAAAGCTATGTCTACTATAAAGGAATAATACACTAATAGAGATAAT
CTTGAGTAAAATAAGGTGAAGGTAAATATAAGTAATTGCTTTGGAAGATTTACCGTGAGCCTTCGTTATT
AAAAATGACTGAGCATGAAACGAAGGATAAGGCCAAAAAAATTAGAGAAATTTATCGTTATGATGAGATG
TCCAATAAGGTGTTGAAAGTTGATAAACGCTTTATGAATACCAGCCAAAATCCTCAAAGGGATGCGGAAA
TATCACAACCAAAATCCATGAGTGGTAGAATTAGTGCTAAGGATATGGGACAGGGCCTGTGCAATAACAT
TAATAAAGGACTAAAAGAAAATGATGTAGCCGTTGAAAAAACTGGAAAGAGCGCATCATTGAAAAAAATT
CAGCAGCATAACACCATTTTGAATTCTTCCTCCGATTTCAGGTTACATTATTATCCAAAGGATCCCTCAA
ATGTCGAAACTTACGAGCAGATTTTGCAGTGGGTTACAGAAGTTTTAGGCAATGATATACCCCATGATCT
TATTATTGGAACTGCTGATATATTCATCAGACAATTGAAAGAAAATGAGGAAAATGAGGATGGTAATATT
GAAGAGCGAAAGGAAAAGATCCAGCATGAGCTAGGCATCAATATAGACTCCCTGAAGTTTAACGAATTAG
TTAAACTTATGAAAAACATTACCGATTATGAAACACATCCTGACAATAGCAATAAACAAGCAGTAGCAAT
TCTTGCCGATGATGAAAAATCAGATGAAGAAGAAGTAACAGAAATGTCCAACAATGCTAATGTTCTTGGG
GGAGAAATCAATGATAATGAAGATGATGATGAGGAATATGATTACAATGACGTTGAAGTCAATTCTAAAA
AAAAAAACAAGAGGGCATTGCCAAACATTGAAAACGATATAATTAAACTCTCCGATAGTAAAACAAGTAA
TATCGAGAGCGTTCCGATATACTCAATCGATGAATTTTTTTTGCAGAGAAAACTTCGGTCAGAGCTTGGT
TACAAGGATACCTCTGTAATACAAGACCTGTCAGAAAAAATTTTGAATGATATTGAAACACTTGAGCATA
ATCCAGTAGCGTTGGAGCAGAAGTTGGTTGATCTGCTTAAATTCGAGAATATATCACTGGCTGAATTTAT
TCTCAAGAATAGATCTACAATTTTTTGGGGCATACGACTGGCGAAGAGCACAGAGAATGAAATACCGAAC
TTAATAGAGAAAATGGTTGCAAAAGGTTTGAATGATCTTGTGGAACAGTATAAATTTAGAGAAACTACAC
ACTCAAAGCGTGAACTCGATTCCGGTGACGACCAGCCACAGTCTTCGGAAGCAAAAAGAACAAAATTCAG
TAATCCAGCAATACCGCCCGTCATAGATTTGGAAAAGATTAAATTCGACGAAAGTTCTAAATTAATGACC
GTGACAAAAGTATCCCTACCGGAAGGATCATTCAAAAGGGTGAAACCACAATATGACGAAATACATATTC
CAGCTCCTAGCAAACCTGTTATTGATTATGAGTTGAAAGAAATTACTTCTCTACCAGATTGGTGTCAGGA
GGCGTTTCCTTCATCGGAAACAACGTCCTTAAACCCTATACAATCAAAGGTTTTTCACGCAGCATTTGAA
GGTGATTCAAACATGCTAATATGTGCACCCACTGGTTCAGGTAAGACGAATATCGCGTTATTGACGGTAT
TGAAAGCCTTATCCCATCATTATAACCCGAAAACTAAGAAATTAAACCTTTCTGCATTTAAAATTGTTTA
TATAGCACCCTTGAAAGCCTTAGTACAGGAACAAGTCCGAGAATTTCAAAGGAGGTTGGCTTTTCTAGGT
ATAAAAGTCGCTGAATTGACTGGTGATTCTAGGCTTAGTAGAAAGCAAATTGACGAGACGCAGGTTTTGG
TGTCTACGCCAGAGAAATGGGACATAACTACTAGAAATTCAAATAATTTGGCCATCGTAGAACTTGTTCG
TTTGTTGATTATAGATGAAATACATTTGTTACATGATGACAGGGGACCAGTATTGGAAAGCATCGTGGCT
AGGACATTTTGGGCTTCCAAATATGGCCAGGAATACCCCAGAATAATAGGCCTTTCTGCCACCTTACCAA
ATTATGAGGATGTCGGTAGGTTTTTAAGAGTTCCGAAGGAAGGATTGTTTTATTTTGACTCCTCATTTAG
ACCGTGTCCTCTATCTCAACAGTTTTGTGGCATTAAGGAACGGAACTCCTTGAAAAAGCTGAAGGCTATG
AATGATGCTTGTTATGAAAAGGTATTGGAATCCATCAATGAAGGTAATCAAATAATCGTGTTTGTTCATT
CTCGAAAAGAAACATCACGAACAGCAACATGGTTGAAAAATAAATTTGCTGAAGAGAACATTACTCATAA
ATTAACCAAAAATGATGCAGGATCGAAGCAGATTTTAAAGACAGAAGCAGCCAACGTACTCGATCCAAGT
CTACGAAAGTTGATTGAAAGCGGTATAGGGACGCATCACGCAGGGCTGACCAGAAGTGACAGATCCTTAT
CTGAAGATTTATTTGCAGACGGGTTGTTGCAAGTATTGGTATGCACTGCGACGTTAGCATGGGGTGTTAA
TCTACCTGCTCATACAGTGATTATAAAAGGAACAGATGTCTATTCACCTGAAAAGGGGTCCTGGGAACAA
CTTTCTCCACAAGATGTACTTCAAATGTTAGGTAGAGCAGGCAGACCGAGATATGACACATTTGGCGAGG
GTATTATAATAACAGACCAATCGAATGTTCAATATTATCTCTCGGTTTTAAATGAGCAATTACCAATAGA
ATCGCAATTTGTTTCAAAATTAGTTGACAACTTAAATGCAGAAGTTGTCGCGGGTAACATTAAGTGCAGG
AATGATGCTGTGAATTGGTTGGCGTATACTTACCTATATGTCAGAATGTTAGCTTCCCCTATGCTTTACA
AAGTACCTGATATTTCAAGTGATGGGCAATTGAAAAAGTTTAGAGAAAGCTTAGTCCATTCGGCCCTATG
CATTTTAAAAGAACAAGAGTTGGTGTTATATGATGCTGAAAATGATGTAATTGAGGCGACCGATCTAGGA
AATATAGCGTCGTCATTTTACATAAATCATGCTTCCATGGATGTTTACAATAGAGAGTTAGATGAACATA
CAACTCAGATTGATCTTTTTAGAATATTCTCAATGTCGGAAGAGTTTAAGTACGTATCGGTGAGATATGA
AGAGAAAAGAGAACTAAAACAACTTCTAGAGAAAGCACCCATTCCTATCAGAGAAGATATTGATGATCCT
TTAGCAAAAGTGAATGTACTACTGCAGTCTTATTTTTCCCAGCTAAAGTTCGAAGGTTTTGCACTTAATT
CTGATATAGTGTTTATTCACCAAAATGCTGGTAGGTTATTGCGTGCTATGTTTGAAATATGCTTGAAGAG
AGGATGGGGACATCCCACACGGATGTTGTTAAATCTTTGCAAATCTGCCACAACTAAAATGTGGCCAACA
AACTGTCCTTTAAGACAGTTTAAAACATGCCCTGTCGAAGTGATTAAAAGGCTGGAAGCCTCTACAGTAC
CGTGGGGAGATTATCTACAGCTAGAAACACCTGCCGAAGTTGGTCGTGCAATCAGATCTGAAAAATATGG
AAAACAGGTTTACGATTTATTGAAAAGATTTCCCAAAATGTCCGTAACATGCAACGCTCAGCCAATTACC
CGTAGCGTTATGAGGTTCAACATTGAAATAATAGCCGACTGGATATGGGATATGAATGTACACGGTTCCC
TTGAACCTTTTTTGCTCATGCTAGAAGACACTGATGGTGATTCAATACTTTATTATGACGTACTATTCAT
CACTCCAGATATAGTTGGTCATGAATTTACCTTATCCTTTACTTATGAGTTAAAGCAGCACAATCAAAAT
AACTTACCACCTAATTTCTTCCTTACTTTGATATCAGAAAATTGGTGGCACAGTGAATTCGAGATTCCAG
TTTCCTTCAATGGATTTAAACTTCCGAAAAAATTTCCTCCTCCTACTCCCCTTCTGGAGAATATTAGTAT
TTCAACATCAGAGCTTGGCAATGATGATTTTTCCGAAGTATTTGAATTTAAAACTTTCAACAAGATTCAG
AGCCAGGTCTTCGAGTCTCTCTACAATTCGAATGACTCGGTCTTTGTAGGTTCAGGAAAGGGCACAGGTA
AAACAGCTATGGCTGAATTAGCACTGTTAAATCATTGGAGACAGAATAAAGGAAGAGCGGTTTATATCAA
TCCGTCTGGGGAAAAAATTGATTTTTTGCTATCTGATTGGAATAAAAGGTTCTCTCATCTTGCTGGTGGT
AAGATAATAAATAAGCTAGGAAATGATCCTTCACTAAATTTAAAATTATTAGCAAAAAGCCATGTTCTCT
TGGCTACCCCCGTGCAATTTGAGCTTTTGTCACGTCGTTGGAGACAAAGGAAGAACATCCAAAGTTTAGA
ATTAATGATATATGATGACGCTCATGAGATTAGCCAAGGTGTTTACGGTGCTGTGTATGAAACGCTAATT
TCTAGAATGATATTTATAGCAACCCAACTTGAAAAGAAAATTCGATTTGTTTGCCTTTCGAACTGTTTGG
CAAATGCTCGTGATTTTGGTGAATGGGCTGGTATGACGAAGTCAAACATCTACAACTTTTCTCCAAGCGA
AAGAATTGAGCCTCTTGAAATTAATATTCAGTCATTTAAAGATGTTGAGCACATATCATTCAATTTTTCG
ATGCTTCAAATGGCATTTGAAGCATCTGCTGCTGCAGCGGGAAATCGTAATTCCAGTTCGGTGTTCTTAC
CATCTAGAAAGGATTGTATGGAAGTTGCGTCTGCATTTATGAAGTTTTCAAAAGCAATTGAATGGGATAT
GTTGAACGTTGAAGAAGAGCAAATTGTACCATACATTGAAAAGTTAACAGATGGTCATCTAAGAGCACCT
TTAAAACACGGTGTTGGTATTTTGTATAAGGGGATGGCATCAAATGATGAAAGAATTGTGAAAAGGTTAT
ACGAATATGGTGCGGTATCGGTTTTACTCATTTCTAAGGATTGTTCTGCATTCGCTTGTAAAACTGATGA
AGTGATTATTTTAGGAACCAACCTTTATGATGGTGCAGAGCATAAATATATGCCATATACCATAAATGAA
CTTCTAGAAATGGTGGGACTAGCTAGTGGTAACGATTCAATGGCAGGCAAGGTTTTAATTTTGACAAGTC
ACAACATGAAGGCCTACTACAAAAAATTCTTAATTGAGCCTTTGCCTACTGAGAGTTACCTACAGTATAT
TATTCATGATACTCTGAACAACGAGATAGCAAATTCTATTATACAAAGCAAACAAGATTGTGTTGACTGG
TTTACATATTCGTATTTCTATCGTCGTATCCATGTGAATCCAAGCTATTATGGCGTAAGGGATACGTCTC
CACATGGAATTTCAGTTTTTTTGAGTAATTTAGTTGAAACTTGTTTGAATGACTTAGTTGAATCATCCTT
CATTGAAATTGACGATACAGAAGCTGAAGTAACCGCAGAAGTTAATGGAGGAGATGATGAAGCAACTGAA
ATCATTTCTACCTTGAGCAACGGGCTAATTGCTTCTCACTATGGCGTATCATTTTTTACTATTCAGTCAT
TCGTTTCTTCTTTATCGAATACGTCAACGCTCAAAAACATGCTGTATGTTCTTTCAACAGCAGTAGAATT
CGAAAGTGTTCCACTCAGAAAAGGAGACAGAGCATTACTTGTCAAATTAAGTAAAAGACTACCATTGAGA
TTCCCTGAACACACCTCTTCTGGTTCGGTGAGCTTTAAAGTTTTCTTATTGTTACAAGCATATTTTTCAC
GTCTTGAATTACCTGTCGACTTTCAAAATGATTTAAAAGACATTCTAGAAAAGGTTGTTCCACTAATTAA
CGTAGTGGTTGATATCCTTTCAGCAAACGGGTATTTGAATGCTACTACCGCCATGGATTTGGCGCAGATG
TTGATTCAGGGTGTATGGGACGTTGATAATCCGTTGAGACAGATTCCACACTTCAACAACAAAATTTTGG
AAAAATGTAAAGAAATTAACGTCGAGACGGTCTATGATATAATGGCCCTTGAGGATGAAGAGAGGGATGA
AATTTTAACGCTTACTGATTCACAGCTTGCGCAGGTCGCCGCGTTTGTTAACAATTACCCCAACGTTGAA
CTTACTTATTCGTTGAATAATTCTGATTCGTTAATTTCAGGTGTAAAACAGAAAATTACCATTCAATTGA
CAAGAGATGTTGAACCTGAGAACTTACAAGTAACATCTGAAAAGTATCCGTTTGATAAGCTAGAAAGTTG
GTGGTTGGTTTTAGGTGAAGTATCTAAAAAAGAGCTTTATGCGATCAAGAAAGTTACTTTAAATAAAGAG
ACTCAGCAATATGAATTGGAATTTGACACTCCGACATCTGGTAAACATAACTTAACAATTTGGTGTGTCT
GTGATTCATATCTTGACGCAGATAAAGAGTTGTCCTTTGAAATAAATGTGAAATAAAATCATTGTTTAGT
CCTGGATAATCGAATGGATTTCAATATATAACATTCTCTTGCGGCTATTTAATCTAATTGTGATATATAC
AGTTTATAGCAAAAGCGTATCATTGCATCACTGCATTTCTATATCTTCATCTTCATCTTCATCCTGTTCT
CCTTCTTTGTTTTCGTTTTCAATAAATCCACCTTGATCCTCTAGAGTCGACCTGCAGGGGTGGAGCTCGG
TACCCGGGGATCCTCTAGAGTCGACCTGCAGGCATGCAAGCTTGGCACTGGCCGTCGTTTTACAACGTCG
TGACTGGGAAAACCCTGGCGTTACCCAACTTAATCGCCTTGCAGCACATCCCCCTTTCGCCAGCTGGCGT
AATAGCGAAGAGGCCCGCACCGATCGCCCTTCCCAACAGTTGCGCAGCCTGAATGGCGAATGGCGCCTGA
TGCGGTATTTTCTCCTTACGCATCTGTGCGGTATTTCACACCGCATAACTAGCTTTTAACTTGTATCCTA
GGTTATCTATGCTGTCTCACCATAGAGAATATTACCTATTTCAGAATGTATGTCCATGATTCGCCGGGTA
AATACATATAATACACAAATCTGGCTTAATAAAGTCTATAATATATCTCATAAAGAAGTGCTAAATTGGC
TAGTGCTATATATTTTTAAGAAAATTTCTTTTGACTAAGTCCATATCGACTTTGTAAAAGTTCACATTAG
CATACATATATTACACGAGCCAGAAATAGTAACTTTTGCCTAAATCACAAATTGCAAAATTTAATTGCTT
GCAAAAGGTCACATGCTTATAATCAACTTTTTTAAAAATTTAAAATACTTTTTTATTTTTTATTTTTAAA
CATAAATGAAATAATTTATTTATTGTTTATGATTACCGAAACATAAAACCTGCTCAAGAAAAAGAAACTG
TTTTGTCCTTGGAAAAAAAGCACTACCTAGGAGCGGCCAAAATGCCGAGGCTTTCATAGCTTAAACTCTT
TACAGAAAATAGGCATTATAGATCAGTTCGAGTTTTCTTATTCTTCCTTCCGGTTTTATCGTCACAGTTT
TACAGTAAATAAGTATCACCTCTTAGAGTTAGCTTACATTTTATGTTAGCTGGTGGACTGACGCCAGAAA
ATGTTGGTGATGCGCTTAGATTAAATGGCGTTATTGGTGTTGATGTAAGCGGAGGTGTGGAGACAAATGG
TGTAAAAGACTCTAACAAAATAGCAAATTTCGTCAAAAATGCTAAGAAATAGGTTATTACTGAGTAGTAT
TTATTTAAGTATTGTTTGTGCACTTGCCTGCAGGCCTTTTGAAAAGCAAGCATAAAAGATCTAAACATAA
AATCTGTAAAATAACAAGATGTAAAGATAATGCTAAATCATTTGGCTTTTTGATTGATTGTACAGGAAAA
TATACATCGCAGGGGGTTGACTTTTACCATTTCACCGCAATGGAATCAAACTTGTTGAAGAGAATGTTCA
CAGGCGCATACGCTACAATGACCCGATTCTTGCTAGCCTTTTCTCGGTCTTGCAAACAACCGCCGGCAGC
TTAGTATATAAATACACATGTACATACCTCTCTCCGTATCCTCGTAATCATTTTCTTGTATTTATCGTCT
TTTCGCTGTAAAAACTTTATCACACTTATCTCAAATACACTTATTAACCGCTTTTACTATTATCTTCTAC
GCTGACAGTAATATCAAACAGTGACACATATTAAACACAGTGGTTTCTTTGCATAAACACCATCAGCCTC
AAGTCGTCAAGTAAAGATTTCGTGTTCATGCAGATAGATAACAATCTATATGTTGATAATTAGCGTTGCC
TCATCAATGCGAGATCCGTTTAACCGGACCTTTTCTTTGACTACAACACAAAAATCAAGCACAGAACGTC
ATACGAATCCGCAACTACATTCTGGGCATTATGGGCTGGACTTGCCACGAAGGAGCAAGCACAGAAAATG
GTGGAGAAAGCACTACCCAAGTTAGAGATGCTTGGAGGTTTAGCTGCATGTACGGAGCGTTCTCGAGTTC
AAGAGAAAAAAAAAGAAAAAGCAAAAAGAAAAAAGGAAAGCGCGCCTCGTTCAGAATGACACGTATAGAA
TGATGCATTACCTTGTCATCTTCAGTATCATACTGTTCGTATACATACTTACTGACATTCATAGGTATAC
ATATATACACATGTATATATATCGTATGCTGCAGCTTTAAATAATCGGTGTCACTACATAAGAACACCTT
TGGTGGAGGGAACATCGTTGGTACCATTGGGCGAGGTGGCTTCTCTTATGGCAACCGCAAGAGCCTTGAA
CGCACTCTCACTACGGTGATGATCATTCTTGCCTCGCAGACAATCAACGTGGAGGGTAATTCTGCTAGCC
TCTGCAAAGCTTTCAAGAAAATGCGGGATCATCTCGCAAGAGAGATCTCCTACTTTCTCCCTTTGCAAAC
CAAGTTCGACAACTGCGTACGGCCTGTTCGAAAGATCTACCACCGCTCTGGAAAGTGCCTCATCCAAAGG
CGCAAATCCTGATCCAAACCTTTTTACTCCACGCACGGCCCCTAGGGCCTCTTTAAAAGCTTGACCGAGA
GCAATCCCGCAGTCTTCAGTGGTGTGATGGTCGTCTATGTGTAAGTCACCAATGCACTCAACGATTAGCG
ACCAGCCGGAATGCTTGGCCAGAGCATGTATCATATGGTCCAGAAACCCTATACCTGTGTGGACGTTAAT
CACTTGCGATTGTGTGGCCTGTTCTGCTACTGCTTCTGCCTCTTTTTCTGGGAAGATCGAGTGCTCTATC
GCTAGGGGACCACCCTTTAAAGAGATCGCAATCTGAATCTTGGTTTCATTTGTAATACGCTTTACTAGGG
CTTTCTGCTCTGTCATCTTTGCCTTCGTTTATCTTGCCTGCTCATTTTTTAGTATATTCTTCGAAGAAAT
CACATTACTTTATATAATGTATAATTCATTATGTGATAATGCCAATCGCTAAGAAAAAAAAAGAGTCATC
CGCTAGGTGGAAAAAAAAAAATGAAAATCATTACCGAGGCATAAAAAAATATAGAGTGTACTAGAGGAGG
CCAAGAGTAATAGAAAAAGAAAATTGCGGGAAAGGACTGTGTTATGACTTCCCTGACTAATGCCGTGTTC
AAACGATACCTGGCAGTGACTCCTAGCGCTCACCAAGCTCTTAAAACGAGAATTAAGAAAAAGTCGTCAT
CTTTATACTAAGTTGGCATTATAAAAAAGCATTGCTTATCAATTTGTTGCAACGAACAGGTCACTATCAG
TCAAAATAAAATCATTATTTGATTTCAATTTTGTCCCACTCCCTGCCTCTGTCATCACGATACTGTGATG
CCATGGTGTCCGACTTATGCCCGAGAAGATGTTGAGCAAACTTATCGCTTATCTGCTTCTCATAGAGTCT
TGCAGACAAACTGCGCAACTCGTGAAAGGTAGGCGGATCCAGGTGGCACTTTTCGGGGAAATGTGCGCGG
AACCCCTATTTGTTTATTTTTCTAAATACATTCAAATATGTATCCGCTCATGAGACAATAACCCTGATAA
ATGCTTCAATAATATTGAAAAAGGAAGAGTATGAGTATTCAACATTTCCGTGTCGCCCTTATTCCCTTTT
TTGCGGCATTTTGCCTTCCTGTTTTTGCTCACCCAGAAACGCTGGTGAAAGTAAAAGATGCTGAAGATCA
GTTGGGTGCACGAGTGGGTTACATCGAACTGGATCTCAACAGCGGTAAGATCCTTGAGAGTTTTCGCCCC
GAAGAACGTTTTCCAATGATGAGCACTTTTAAAGTTCTGCTATGTGGCGCGGTATTATCCCGTGTTGACG
CCGGGCAAGAGCAACTCGGTCGCCGCATACACTATTCTCAGAATGACTTGGTTGAGTACTCACCAGTCAC
AGAAAAGCATCTTACGGATGGCATGACAGTAAGAGAATTATGCAGTGCTGCCATAACCATGAGTGATAAC
ACTGCGGCCAACTTACTTCTGACAACGATCGGAGGACCGAAGGAGCTAACCGCTTTTTTGCACAACATGG
GGGATCATGTAACTCGCCTTGATCGTTGGGAACCGGAGCTGAATGAAGCCATACCAAACGACGAGCGTGA
CACCACGATGCCTGTAGCAATGGCAACAACGTTGCGCAAACTATTAACTGGCGAACTACTTACTCTAGCT
TCCCGGCAACAATTAATAGACTGGATGGAGGCGGATAAAGTTGCAGGACCACTTCTGCGCTCGGCCCTTC
CGGCTGGCTGGTTTATTGCTGATAAATCTGGAGCCGGTGAGCGTGGGTCTCGCGGTATCATTGCAGCACT
GGGGCCAGATGGTAAGCCCTCCCGTATCGTAGTTATCTACACGACGGGGAGTCAGGCAACTATGGATGAA
CGAAATAGACAGATCGCTGAGATAGGTGCCTCACTGATTAAGCATTGGTAACTGTCAGACCAAGTTTACT
CATATATACTTTAGATTGATTTAAAACTTCATTTTTAATTTAAAAGGATCTAGGTGAAGATCCTTTTTGA
TAATCTCATGACCAAAATCCCTTAACGTGAGTTTTCGTTCCACTGAGCGTCAGACCCCGTAGAAAAGATC
AAAGGATCTTCTTGAGATCCTTTTTTTCTGCGCGTAATCTGCTGCTTGCAAACAAAAAAACCACCGCTAC
CAGCGGTGGTTTGTTTGCCGGATCAAGAGCTACCAACTCTTTTTCCGAAGGTAACTGGCTTCAGCAGAGC
GCAGATACCAAATACTGTTCTTCTAGTGTAGCCGTAGTTAGGCCACCACTTCAAGAACTCTGTAGCACCG
CCTACATACCTCGCTCTGCTAATCCTGTTACCAGTGGCTGCTGCCAGTGGCGATAAGTCGTGTCTTACCG
GGTTGGACTCAAGACGATAGTTACCGGATAAGGCGCAGCGGTCGGGCTGAACGGGGGGTTCGTGCACACA
GCCCAGCTTGGAGCGAACGACCTACACCGAACTGAGATACCTACAGCGTGAGCTATGAGAAAGCGCCACG
CTTCCCGAAGGGAGAAAGGCGGACAGGTATCCGGTAAGCGGCA
Features (pLannotate 1.2.2; 21 found; start..end, strand, type, name):
    320..412     +  CDS            lacI (fragment): lac repressor; lacI; The lac repressor binds to the lac operator to inhibit transcription in E. coli. This inhibition can be relieved by adding lactose or isopropyl-β-D-thiogalactopyranoside (IPTG).
    425..446     +  protein_bind   CAP binding site: CAP binding activates transcription in the presence of cAMP. E. coli catabolite activator protein
    461..491     +  promoter       lac promoter: promoter for the E. coli lac operon
    495..517     +  protein_bind   lac operator (fragment): The lac repressor binds to the lac operator to inhibit transcription in E. coli. This inhibition can be relieved by adding lactose or isopropyl-β-D-thiogalactopyranoside (IPTG). lac repressor encoded by lacI
    553..636     -  CDS            RAD24 (fragment): RAD24_YEAST - Experimental evidence at protein level: Swiss-Prot protein existence level 1. Participates in checkpoint pathways arrest of the cell cycle, a mechanism that allows the DNA repair pathways to act to restore the integrity of the DNA prior to DNA synthesis or separation of the replicated chromosomes. Regulates the DNA damage checkpoint pathway throughout the cell cycle, when associated with RCF5. Component of the RFC-like RAD24-RFC complex which loads the checkpoint clamp DDC1:MEC3:RAD17 complex and is involved in DNA repair pathways. During a clamp loading circle, the RFC:clamp com
    915..7403    +  CDS            BRR2: BRR2_YEAST - Also known as RSS1, SNU246. Experimental evidence at protein level: Swiss-Prot protein existence level 1. RNA helicase that plays an essential role in pre-mRNA splicing as component of the U5 snRNP and U4/U6-U5 tri-snRNP complexes. Involved in spliceosome assembly, activation and disassembly. Mediates changes in the dynamic network of RNA-RNA interactions in the spliceosome. Catalyzes the ATP-dependent unwinding of U4/U6 RNA duplices, an essential step in the assembly of a catalytically active spliceosome. From Saccharomyces cerevisiae (strain ATCC 204508 / S288c) (Baker's yeast).
   7595..7618    +  misc_feature   MCS (fragment): pUC18/19 multiple cloning site
   7623..7673    +  misc_feature   MCS (fragment): pUC18/19 multiple cloning site
   7676..7830    +  CDS            lacZα (fragment): LacZα fragment of β-galactosidase; lacZ fragment
   7836..7887    -  misc_feature   bom (fragment): basis of mobility region from pBR322
   8208..8500    -  misc_feature   CEN4: S. cerevisiae CEN4 centromere
   8501..8954    +  rep_origin     ARS1: S. cerevisiae autonomously replicating sequence ARS1
   9271..9447    +  misc_feature   CEN/ARS (fragment): S. cerevisiae CEN4 centromere fused to the autonomously replicating sequence ARS1/ARS416
   9644..10306   -  CDS            HIS3: imidazoleglycerol-phosphate dehydratase, required for histidine biosynthesis; S. cerevisiae HIS3; yeast auxotrophic marker
  10307..10494   -  promoter       HIS3 promoter: S. cerevisiae HIS3
  10544..10642   +  CDS            MRM1 (fragment): MRM1_YEAST - Also known as PET56 From Saccharomyces cerevisiae (strain ATCC 204508 / S288c) (Baker's yeast).
  10643..10730   -  protein_bind   attL3 (fragment): mutant version of attL; recombination site for the Gateway® LR reaction LR Clonase™
  10725..10890   -  CDS            λ integrase (fragment): integrase from phage λ; int
  10916..11020   +  promoter       AmpR promoter: bla
  11021..11881   +  CDS            AmpR: β-lactamase; bla; confers resistance to ampicillin, carbenicillin, and related antibiotics
  12052..137     +  rep_origin     ori (across the origin): high-copy-number ColE1/pMB1/pBR322/pUC origin of replication
