[The description below was written by a language model from this plasmid's Addgene catalogue record and pLannotate feature annotations shown in this document.]
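Description:
brr2-Q904E pRS313 is a yeast expression plasmid that carries a mutant allele of the Saccharomyces cerevisiae BRR2 gene (also known as SLT22, PRP44 or RSS1) under its endogenous promoter. The backbone, pRS313, is a centromeric yeast–E. coli shuttle vector. The feature table shows a CEN4 centromere and ARS1 replication origin, which keep the plasmid at low, stable copy number in yeast, along with the HIS3 gene and its promoter for selection by histidine prototrophy in his3 strains. In bacteria the plasmid replicates from a ColE1/pUC-type origin and is selected with ampicillin through the β-lactamase gene. The catalogue lists it as low copy. Remnants of the lac promoter/operator, lacZα and the pUC-type multiple cloning site flank the insert and mark the cloning region. The short hits to attL3, λ integrase, lacI and bom are only fragments and probably have no function here.

The insert is a genomic fragment of roughly 7 kb. The BRR2 open reading frame is annotated as about 6.5 kb, and the upstream sequence includes a small piece of the neighbouring RAD24 gene, consistent with a native promoter region rather than a heterologous one. The sequenced record is 12,503 nt, close to the catalogue's approximate total of 12 kb. Brr2 is an essential RNA helicase of the U5 snRNP and U4/U6-U5 tri-snRNP, and it unwinds U4/U6 duplexes during spliceosome activation. The allele carries a Q904E amino acid substitution, which the feature table does not annotate separately. The associated study concerns Brr2 as a splicing fidelity factor, so the plasmid is presumably used to express the mutant at near-native levels in yeast to test its effects on splicing.
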