Addgene plasmid #111413: brr2-Q904E pRS313
Purpose: brr2-Q904E (endogenous promoter)
Depositing lab: Christine Guthrie. Depositing organization: University of California, San Francisco (UCSF). Publication: Brr2 is a splicing fidelity factor. Mayerle M, Guthrie C. bioRxiv 2018. 354514 10.1101/354514.
Backbone
  Vector backbone: pRS313
  Backbone size w/o insert (bp): 4967
  Total vector size (bp): 12000
  Vector type: Yeast Expression
  Selectable markers: HIS3
Growth in bacteria
  Bacterial resistance: Ampicillin, 100 μg/mL
  Growth temperature: 37°C
  Growth strain: DH5alpha
  Copy number: Low Copy
Gene/Insert
  Gene/Insert name: BRR2 (alt names: SLT22; PRP44; RSS1)
  Species: S. cerevisiae (budding yeast)
  Insert size (bp): 7000
  Mutation: Q904E aa mutation
Terms and licenses: Academic/Nonprofit Terms; Industry Terms: Not Available to Industry
How to cite: brr2-Q904E pRS313 was a gift from Christine Guthrie (Addgene plasmid # 111413 ; http://n2t.net/addgene:111413 ; RRID:Addgene_111413)
